>Addgene plasmid #72138 | Sema3a(S)-Fc-His | depositor full sequence | sequence record 138971 | Full sequence
GTCGAGGTCTCGACGGTATCGATTGACATTGATTATTGACTAGCTAGTTATTAATAGTAATCAATTACGG
GGTCATTAGTTCATAGCCCATATATGGAGTTCCGCGTTACATAACTTACGGTAAATGGCCCGCCTGGCTG
ACCGCCCAACGACCCCCGCCCATTGACGTCAATAATGACGTATGTTCCCATAGTAACGCCAATAGGGACT
TTCCATTGACGTCAATGGGTGGAGTATTTACGGTAAACTGCCCACTTGGCAGTACATCAAGTGTATCATA
TGCCAAGTCCGCCCCCTATTGACGTCAATGACGGTAAATGGCCCGCCTGGCATTATGCCCAGTACATGAC
CTTACGGGACTTTCCTACTTGGCAGTACATCTACGTATTAGTCATCGCTATTACCATGGTGATGCGGTTT
TGGCAGTACACCAATGGGCGTGGATAGCGGTTTGACTCACGGGGATTTCCAAGTCTCCACCCCATTGACG
TCAATGGGAGTTTGTTTTGGCACCAAAATCAACGGGACTTTCCAAAATGTCGTAATAACCCCGCCCCGTT
GACGCAAATGGGCGGTAGGCGTGTACGGTGGGAGGTCTATATAAGCAGAGCTCGTTTAGTGAACCGTCAG
ATCGCCTGGAGACGCCATCCACGCTGTTTTGACCTCCATAGAAGACACCGGGACCGATCCAGCCTCCGCG
GCCGGGAACGGTGCATTGGAACGCGGATTCCCCGTGCCAAGAGTGACGTAAGTACCGCCTATAGACTCTA
TAGGCACACCCCTTTGGCTCTTATGCATGCTATACTGTTTTTGGCTTGGGGCCTATACACCCCCGCTTCC
ATATGCTATAGGTGATGGTATAGCTTAGCCTATAGGTGTGGGTTATTGACCATTATTGACCACTCCCCTA
TTGGTGACGATACTTTCCATTACTAATCCATAACATGGCTCTTTGCCACAACTATCTCTATTGGCTATAT
GCCAATACTCTGTCCTTCAGAGACTGACACGGACTCTGTATTTTTACAGGATGGGGTCCCATTTATTATT
TACAAATTCACATATACAACAACGCCGTCCCCCGTGCCCGCAGTTTTTATTAAACATAGCGTGGGATCTC
CACGCGAATCTCGGGTACGTGTTCCGGACATGGGCTCTTCTCCGGTAGCGGCGGAGCTTCCACATCCGAG
CCCTGGTCCCATGCCTCCAGCGGCTCATGGTCGCTCGGCAGCTCCTTGCTCCTAACAGTGGAGGCCAGAC
TTAGGCACAGCACAATGCCCACCACCACCAGTGTGCCGCACAAGGCCGTGGCGGTAGGGTATGTGTCTGA
AAATGAGCTCGGAGATTGGGCTCGCACCGCTGACGCAGATGGAAGACTTAAGGCAGCGGCAGAAGAAGAT
GCAGGCAGCTGAGTTGTTGTATTCTGATAAGAGTCAGAGGTAACTCCCGTTGCGGTGCTGTTAACGGTGG
AGGGCAGTGTAGTCTGAGCAGTACTCGTTGCTGCCGCGCGCGCCACCAGACATAATAGCTGACAGACTAA
CAGACTGTTCCTTTCCATGGGTCTTTTCTGCAGAAGCTTGAATTCTCGAGGATCCGCGGCCGCGCCACCA
TGGGCTGGTTCACTGGGATTGCCTGTCTTTTCTGGGGTGTATTACTTACAGCCAGAGCAAACTATGCAAA
CGGAAAGAACAATGTGCCAAGACTGAAATTATCGTACAAAGAAATGTTGGAATCCAACAATGTGATCACT
TTTAATGGCTTGGCCAACAGCTCCAGTTACCACACCTTCCTTCTGGATGAAGAACGGAGTAGACTATATG
TTGGAGCAAAAGATCATATATTTTCATTCAACTTGGTGAACATTAAAGATTTTCAAAAGATTGTGTGGCC
AGTATCTTACACAAGGAGAGATGAATGCAAATGGGCTGGAAAAGATATCCTGAAAGAATGTGCCAATTTC
ATCAAGGTCCTGGAGGCTTATAATCAGACTCACTTGTATGCCTGTGGAACTGGGGCTTTCCATCCAATCT
GCACCTATATTGAAGTTGGACATCATCCTGAGGACAACATTTTTAAGCTGCAGGACTCACATTTTGAAAA
CGGTCGTGGGAAGAGCCCTTATGATCCCAAACTACTGACTGCCTCTCTTCTAATAGACGGTGAGTTGTAC
TCTGGAACTGCTGCGGACTTCATGGGACGGGACTTCGCTATCTTCAGAACACTGGGGCACCATCACCCCA
TCAGGACGGAGCAGCATGACTCCCGGTGGCTCAATGATCCTAGATTCATCAGTGCCCATCTCATCCCAGA
GAGTGACAACCCTGAAGATGACAAAGTATATTTTTTCTTCCGAGAAAATGCAATAGACGGAGAACACTCT
GGAAAAGCCACTCATGCTAGAATAGGTCAGATATGCAAGAATGACTTTGGTGGACACAGAAGTCTTGTGA
ATAAATGGACAACATTCCTAAAAGCACGCCTGATTTGCTCTGTGCCCGGTCCCAATGGCATTGACACCCA
TTTTGATGAATTGCAGGATGTATTCCTAATGAACTCTAAAGATCCTAAAAATCCGATCGTCTATGGAGTG
TTCACAACATCAAGCAACATCTTTAAGGGATCTGCTGTGTGCATGTACAGCATGAGTGATGTAAGAAGGG
TGTTCCTTGGTCCATATGCTCACAGAGATGGTCCCAACTATCAGTGGGTGCCTTACCAAGGAAGAGTCCC
TTATCCACGGCCAGGAACTTGTCCCAGTAAAACATTTGGCGGATTTGACTCCACAAAGGACCTTCCTGAT
GATGTCATAACTTTTGCAAGAAGTCATCCAGCCATGTACAACCCAGTGTTTCCTATAAATAATCGCCCGA
TCATGATCAAAACAGATGTAAATTATCAGTTCACACAAATTGTTGTAGACCGAGTGGATGCAGAAGATGG
CCAGTATGATGTTATGTTCATCGGAACAGATGTTGGAACCGTTCTTAAAGTGGTTTCAGTCCCCAAGGAG
ACTTGGCATGACCTAGAAGAAGTTCTTCTGGAAGAAATGACCGTCTTCCGGGAACCAACAACTATTTCGG
CAATGGAGCTTTCTACTAAACAGCAACAGCTGTACATTGGCTCAACTGCGGGAGTGGCACAGCTTCCTCT
ACACCGCTGTGACATCTATGGCAAAGCCTGTGCAGAATGCTGCCTCGCTCGGGACCCTTACTGTGCCTGG
GATGGGTCCTCATGCTCACGCTATTTTCCTACTGCAGGCGCGCCTGACAAAACTCACACATGCCCACCGT
GCCCAGCACCTGAACTCCTGGGGGGACCGTCAGTCTTCCTCTTCCCCCCAAAACCCAAGGACACCCTCAT
GATCTCCCGGACCCCTGAGGTCACATGCGTGGTGGTGGACGTGAGCCACGAAGACCCTGAGGTCAAGTTC
AACTGGTACGTGGACGGCGTGGAGGTGCATAATGCCAAGACAAAGCCGCGGGAGGAGCAGTACAACAGCA
CGTACCGTGTGGTCAGCGTCCTCACCGTCCTGCACCAGGACTGGCTGAATGGCAAGGAGTACAAGTGCAA
GGTCTCCAACAAAGCCCTCCCAGCCCCCATCGAGAAAACCATCTCCAAAGCCAAAGGGCAGCCCCGAGAA
CCACAGGTGTATACCCTGCCCCCATCCCGGGATGAGCTGACCAAGAACCAGGTCAGCCTGACCTGCCTGG
TCAAAGGCTTCTATCCCAGCGACATCGCCGTGGAGTGGGAGAGCAATGGGCAGCCGGAGAACAACTACAA
GACCACGCCTCCCGTGCTGGACTCCGACGGCTCCTTCTTCCTCTACAGCAAGCTCACCGTGGACAAGAGC
AGGTGGCAGCAGGGGAACGTCTTCTCATGCTCCGTGATGCATGAGGCTCTGCACAACCACTACACGCAGA
AGAGCCTCTCCCTGTCTCCGGGTAAAGGCGGCCATCATCACCATCACCATTAATCTAGAGATCTTATTAA
AGCAGAACTTGTTTATTGCAGCTTATAATGGTTACAAATAAAGCAATAGCATCACAAATTTCACAAATAA
AGCATTTTTTTCACTGCATTCTAGTTGTGGTTTGTCCAAACTCATCAATGTATCTTATCATGTCTGGTCG
ACTCTAGCTAGACTCTTCCGCTTCCTCGCTCACTGACTCGCTGCGCTCGGTCGTTCGGCTGCGGCGAGCG
GTATCAGCTCACTCAAAGGCGGTAATACGGTTATCCACAGAATCAGGGGATAACGCAGGAAAGAACATGT
GAGCAAAAGGCCAGCAAAAGGCCAGGAACCGTAAAAAGGCCGCGTTGCTGGCGTTTTTCCATAGGCTCCG
CCCCCCTGACGAGCATCACAAAAATCGACGCTCAAGTCAGAGGTGGCGAAACCCGACAGGACTATAAAGA
TACCAGGCGTTTCCCCCTGGAAGCTCCCTCGTGCGCTCTCCTGTTCCGACCCTGCCGCTTACCGGATACC
TGTCCGCCTTTCTCCCTTCGGGAAGCGTGGCGCTTTCTCATAGCTCACGCTGTAGGTATCTCAGTTCGGT
GTAGGTCGTTCGCTCCAAGCTGGGCTGTGTGCACGAACCCCCCGTTCAGCCCGACCGCTGCGCCTTATCC
GGTAACTATCGTCTTGAGTCCAACCCGGTAAGACACGACTTATCGCCACTGGCAGCAGCCACTGGTAACA
GGATTAGCAGAGCGAGGTATGTAGGCGGTGCTACAGAGTTCTTGAAGTGGTGGCCTAACTACGGCTACAC
TAGAAGAACAGTATTTGGTATCTGCGCTCTGCTGAAGCCAGTTACCTTCGGAAAAAGAGTTGGTAGCTCT
TGATCCGGCAAACAAACCACCGCTGGTAGCGGTGGTTTTTTTGTTTGCAAGCAGCAGATTACGCGCAGAA
AAAAAGGATCTCAAGAAGATCCTTTGATCTTTTCTACGGGGTCTGACGCTCAGTGGAACGAAAACTCACG
TTAAGGGATTTTGGTCATGAGATTATCAAAAAGGATCTTCACCTAGATCCTTTTAAATTAAAAATGAAGT
TTTAAATCAATCTAAAGTATATATGAGTAAACTTGGTCTGACAGTTACCAATGCTTAATCAGTGAGGCAC
CTATCTCAGCGATCTGTCTATTTCGTTCATCCATAGTTGCCTGACTCCCCGTCGTGTAGATAACTACGAT
ACGGGAGGGCTTACCATCTGGCCCCAGTGCTGCAATGATACCGCGAGACCCACGCTCACCGGCTCCAGAT
TTATCAGCAATAAACCAGCCAGCCGGAAGGGCCGAGCGCAGAAGTGGTCCTGCAACTTTATCCGCCTCCA
TCCAGTCTATTAATTGTTGCCGGGAAGCTAGAGTAAGTAGTTCGCCAGTTAATAGTTTGCGCAACGTTGT
TGCCATTGCTACAGGCATCGTGGTGTCACGCTCGTCGTTTGGTATGGCTTCATTCAGCTCCGGTTCCCAA
CGATCAAGGCGAGTTACATGATCCCCCATGTTGTGCAAAAAAGCGGTTAGCTCCTTCGGTCCTCCGATCG
TTGTCAGAAGTAAGTTGGCCGCAGTGTTATCACTCATGGTTATGGCAGCACTGCATAATTCTCTTACTGT
CATGCCATCCGTAAGATGCTTTTCTGTGACTGGTGAGTACTCAACCAAGTCATTCTGAGAATAGTGTATG
CGGCGACCGAGTTGCTCTTGCCCGGCGTCAATACGGGATAATACCGCGCCACATAGCAGAACTTTAAAAG
TGCTCATCATTGGAAAACGTTCTTCGGGGCGAAAACTCTCAAGGATCTTACCGCTGTTGAGATCCAGTTC
GATGTAACCCACTCGTGCACCCAACTGATCTTCAGCATCTTTTACTTTCACCAGCGTTTCTGGGTGAGCA
AAAACAGGAAGGCAAAATGCCGCAAAAAAGGGAATAAGGGCGACACGGAAATGTTGAATACTCATACTCT
TCCTTTTTCAATATTATTGAAGCATTTATCAGGGTTATTGTCTCATGAGCGGATACATATTTGAATGTAT
TTAGAAAAATAAACAAATAGGGGTTCCGCGCACATTTCCCCGAAAAGTGCCACCTGACGTCTAAGAAACC
ATTATTATCATGACATTAACCTATAAAAATAGGCGTATCACGAGGCCCTTTCGTCTCGCGCGTTTCGGTG
ATGACGGTGAAAACCTCTGACACATGCAGCTCCCGGAGGAATGTGTGTCAGTTAGGGTGTGGAAAGTCCC
CAGGCTCCCCAGGCAGGCAGAAGTATGCAAAGCATGCATCTCAATTAGTCAGCAACCAGGTGTGGAAAGT
CCCCAGGCTCCCCAGCAGGCAGAAGTATGCAAAGCATGCATCTCAATTAGTCAGCAACCATAGTCCCGCC
CCTAACTCCGCCCATCCCGCCCCTAACTCCGCCCAGTTCCGCCCATTCTCCGCCCCATGGCTGACTAATT
TTTTTTATTTATGCAGAGGCCGAGGCCGCCTCTGCCTCTGAGCTATTCCAGAAGTAGTGAGGAGGCTTTT
TTGGAGGCCTAGGCTTTTGCAAAAAGCTCCCGGGAGCTTGTATATCCATTTTCGTCCCGGAGACGGTCAC
AGCTTGTCTGTAAGCGGATGCCGGGAGCAGACAAGCCCGTCAGGGCGCGTCAGCGGGTGTTGGCGGGTGT
CGGGGCTGGCTTAACTATGCGGCATCAGAGCAGATTGTACTGAGAGTGCACCATATGCGGTGTGAAATAC
CGCACAGATGCGTAAGGAGAAAATACCGCATCAGGAAATTGTAAGCGTTAATATTTTGTTAAAATTCGCG
TTAAATTTTTGTTAAATCAGCTCATTTTTTAACCAATAGGCCGAAATCGGCAAAATCCCTTATAAATCAA
AAGAATAGACCGAGATAGGGT
[37 nt withheld, positions 6882-6918]
AAAGAACGTGGACTCCAACGTCAAAGG
[49 nt withheld, positions 6946-6994]
T
[91 nt withheld, positions 6996-7086]
G
[124 nt withheld, positions 7088-7211]
CCATTCGCCATTCAGGCTGCGCAACTGTTGGGAAGGGCGATCGGTGCGGGCCTCTTCGCTATTACGCCAG
CTGGCGAAAGGGGGATGTGCTGCAAGGCGATTAAGTTGGGTAACGCCAGGGTTTTCCCAGTCACGACGTT
GTAAAACGACGGCCAGTGAATT
Features (pLannotate 1.2.2; 14 found; start..end, strand, type, name):
     25..408     +  enhancer       CMV enhancer: human cytomegalovirus immediate early enhancer
    410..609     +  promoter       CMV promoter: human cytomegalovirus (CMV) immediate early promoter
    748..1573    +  intron         CMV intron A: human cytomegalovirus intron A (Chapman et al., 1991)
   1610..3256    +  CDS            Sema3a (fragment): SEM3A_MOUSE - Also known as Semad, SemD. Experimental evidence at protein level: Swiss-Prot protein existence level 1. Plays a role in growth cones guidance. May function to pattern sensory projections by selectively repelling axons that normally terminate dorsally. Involved in the development of the olfactory system and in neuronal control of puberty (By similarity). From Mus musculus (Mouse).
   3266..3946    +  CDS            IGHG1 (fragment): IGHG1_HUMAN - Experimental evidence at protein level: Swiss-Prot protein existence level 1. Constant region of immunoglobulin heavy chains. Immunoglobulins, also known as antibodies, are membrane-bound or secreted glycoproteins produced by B lymphocytes. In the recognition phase of humoral immunity, the membrane-bound immunoglobulins serve as receptors which, upon binding of a specific antigen, trigger the clonal expansion and differentiation of B lymphocytes into immunoglobulins- secreting plasma cells. Secreted immunoglobulins mediate the effector phase of humoral immunity, which results in
   3996..4117    +  polyA_signal   SV40 poly(A) signal: SV40 polyadenylation signal
   4326..4914    -  rep_origin     ori: high-copy-number ColE1/pMB1/pBR322/pUC origin of replication
   5085..5945    -  CDS            AmpR: β-lactamase; bla; confers resistance to ampicillin, carbenicillin, and related antibiotics
   5946..6050    -  promoter       AmpR promoter: bla
   6145..6180    +  CDS            rop (fragment): Rop protein, which maintains plasmids at low copy number; rop
   6203..6533    +  promoter       SV40 promoter: SV40 enhancer and early promoter
   6656..6755    +  misc_feature   bom (fragment): basis of mobility region from pBR322
   6783..7211    -  rep_origin     f1 ori (sequence partly withheld): f1 bacteriophage origin of replication; arrow indicates direction of (+) strand synthesis
   7215..7372    -  CDS            lacZα (fragment): LacZα fragment of β-galactosidase; lacZ fragment
