[The description below was written by a language model from this plasmid's Addgene catalogue record and pLannotate feature annotations shown in this document.]
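Description:
Sema3a(S)-Fc-His is a 7,373-nt mammalian expression plasmid built on the pCMVi-SV40ori backbone and designed to produce a soluble, tagged form of mouse Semaphorin 3A. It is propagated in E. coli as a high-copy plasmid through a ColE1/pUC-type origin and selected with ampicillin via the β-lactamase gene. The backbone also carries an f1 phage origin, along with short remnants of rop, bom and lacZα that appear to be leftovers from parental vectors. An SV40 enhancer/early promoter region is annotated outside the expression cassette with no downstream gene. Given the backbone name, it most likely serves to supply the SV40 origin, which allows episomal amplification in cells expressing large T antigen.

The expression cassette is driven by the human CMV immediate-early enhancer and promoter followed by CMV intron A, an arrangement commonly used to boost transcript processing and expression. The 1,647-bp Sema3a insert, cloned between retained NotI and AscI sites, encodes the "short" form of the protein, truncated at the P1 cleavage site. It is fused in frame at its C terminus to the Fc region of human IgG1 and a 6X histidine tag, both supplied by the backbone, and the transcript ends at an SV40 polyadenylation signal. The feature table annotates the Fc portion but does not separately mark the His tag.

The Fc moiety typically dimerizes the fusion and allows capture or detection with Fc-binding reagents, while the His tag permits metal-affinity purification. The associated publication describes an extracellular biochemical screen for recognition proteins in the retina, which is consistent with using this construct to make recombinant protein for binding assays.
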