Addgene plasmid #72138: Sema3a(S)-Fc-His
Purpose: Expresses the Sema3A protein (truncated at cleavage site P1; ie, short), C-terminally fused to the Fc region of human IgG1 + 6X histidine tag.
Depositing lab: Woj Wojtowicz. Depositing organization: University of California, Berkeley. Publication: An extracellular biochemical screen reveals that FLRTs and Unc5s mediate neuronal subtype recognition in the retina. Visser JJ, Cheng Y, Perry SC, Chastain AB, Parsa B, Masri SS, Ray TA, Kay JN, Wojtowicz WM. Elife. 2015 Dec 3;4. pii: e08149. doi: 10.7554/eLife.08149. PubMed 26633812.
Backbone
  Vector backbone: pCMVi-SV40ori
  Vector type: Mammalian Expression
Growth in bacteria
  Bacterial resistance: Ampicillin, 100 μg/mL
  Growth temperature: 37°C
  Growth strain: DH5alpha
  Copy number: High Copy
Gene/Insert
  Gene/Insert name: Sema3a (alt names: Semaphorin 3A; SemD; SEMA1; Semad; coll-1; Hsema-I; NCBI gene ID 20346; Reference sequence NM_001243072.1)
  Species: M. musculus (mouse)
  Insert size (bp): 1647
  Entrez Gene: Sema3a (a.k.a. Hsema-I, SEMA1, SemD, Semad, coll-1)
  Promoter: CMV
  Tag / fusion protein: Fc-His (C terminal on backbone)
  Cloning method: Restriction Enzyme; 5′ cloning site NotI (not destroyed); 3′ cloning site AscI (not destroyed)
  Sequencing primers: 5′ GTCAGAGGTAACTCCCGTTGC; 3′ ATCATGAGGGTGTCCTTG
Terms and licenses: Academic/Nonprofit Terms; Industry Terms: Not Available to Industry
How to cite: Sema3a(S)-Fc-His was a gift from Woj Wojtowicz (Addgene plasmid # 72138 ; http://n2t.net/addgene:72138 ; RRID:Addgene_72138)
