>Addgene plasmid #72138 | Sema3a(S)-Fc-His | addgene partial sequence | sequence record 138969 | pMRB101-F 5'-aagatgcaggcagctgagtt-3'
ACGGTGGAGGGCAGTGTAGTCTGAGCAGTACTCGTTGCTGCCGCGCGCGCCACCAGACATAATAGCTGAC
AGACTAACAGACTGTTCCTTTCCATGGGTCTTTTCTGCAGAAGCTTGAATTCTCGAGGATCCGCGGCCGC
GCCACCATGGGCTGGTTCACTGGGATTGCCTGTCTTTTCTGGGGTGTATTACTTACAGCCAGAGCAAACT
ATGCAAACGGAAAGAACAATGTGCCAAGACTGAAATTATCGTACAAAGAAATGTTGGAATCCAACAATGT
GATCACTTTTAATGGCTTGGCCAACAGCTCCAGTTACCACACCTTCCTTCTGGATGAAGAACGGAGTAGA
CTATATGTTGGAGCAAAAGATCATATATTTTCATTCAACTTGGTGAACATTAAAGATTTTCAAAAGATTG
TGTGGCCAGTATCTTACACAAGGAGAGATGAATGCAAATGGGCTGGAAAAGATATCCTGAAAGAATGTGC
CAATTTCATCAAGGTCCTGGAGGCTTATAATCAGACTCACTTGTATGCCTGTGGAACTGGGGCTTTCCAT
CCAATCTGCACCTATATTGAAGTTGGACATCATCCTGAGGACAACATTTTTAAGCTGCAGGACTCACATT
TTGAAAACGGTCGTGGGAAGAGCCCTTATGATCCCAAACTACTGACTGCCTCTCTTCTAATAGACGGTGA
GTTGTACTCTGGAACTGCTGCGGACTTCATGGGACGGGACTTCGCTATCTTCAGAACACTGGGGCACCAT
CACCCCATCAGGACGGAGCAGCATGACTCC
