>Addgene plasmid #72138 | Sema3a(S)-Fc-His | addgene partial sequence | sequence record 138970 | SV40pA-R 5'-GAAATTTGTGATGCTATTGC-3'
ATAAGATCTCTAGATTAATGGTGATGGTGATGATGGCCGCCTTTACCCGGAGACAGGGAGAGGCTCTTCT
GCGTGTAGTGGTTGTGCAGAGCCTCATGCATCACGGAGCATGAGAAGACGTTCCCCTGCTGCCACCTGCT
CTTGTCCACGGTGAGCTTGCTGTAGAGGAAGAAGGAGCCGTCGGAGTCCAGCACGGGAGGCGTGGTCTTG
TAGTTGTTCTCCGGCTGCCCATTGCTCTCCCACTCCACGGCGATGTCGCTGGGATAGAAGCCTTTGACCA
GGCAGGTCAGGCTGACCTGGTTCTTGGTCAGCTCATCCCGGGATGGGGGCAGGGTATACACCTGTGGTTC
TCGGGGCTGCCCTTTGGCTTTGGAGATGGTTTTCTCGATGGGGGCTGGGAGGGCTTTGTTGGAGACCTTG
CACTTGTACTCCTTGCCATTCAGCCAGTCCTGGTGCAGGACGGTGAGGACGCTGACCACACGGTACGTGC
TGTTGTACTGCTCCTCCCGCGGCTTTGTCTTGGCATTATGCACCTCCACGCCGTCCACGTACCAGTTGAA
CTTGACCTCAGGGTCTTCGTGGCTCACGTCCACCACCACGCATGTGACCTCAGGGGTCCGGGAGATCATG
AGGGTGTCCTTGGGTTTTGGGGGGAAGAGGAAGACTGACGGTCCCCCCAGGAGTTCAGGTGCTGGGCACG
GTGGGCATGTGTGAGTTTTGTCAGGCGCGCCTGCAGTAGGAAAATAGCGTGAGCATGAGGACCCATCCCA
GGCACAGTAAGGGTCCCGAGCGAGGCAGCATTCTGCACAGGCTTTGCCATAGATGTCACAGCGGTGTAGA
GGAAGCTGTGCCACTCCCGCAGTTGAGCCA
